Addgene plasmid #203510: pAG426GAL-SLEV_NS2B-GS-NS3
Purpose: Expresses SLEV NS2B-NS3 protease (with GS linker) from a GAL promoter with a URA3 marker
Depositing lab: Alejandro Chavez. Depositing organization: University of California, San Diego (UCSD). Publication: A multiplex method for rapidly identifying viral protease inhibitors. Hong SJ, Resnick SJ, Iketani S, Cha JW, Albert BA, Fazekas CT, Chang CW, Liu H, Dagan S, Abagyan MR, Fajtova P, Culbertson B, Brace B, Reddem ER, Forouhar F, Glickman JF, Balkovec JM, Stockwell BR, Shapiro L, O'Donoghue AJ, Sabo Y, Freundlich JS, Ho DD, Chavez A. Mol Syst Biol. 2025 Feb;21(2):158-172. doi: 10.1038/s44320-024-00082-1. Epub 2025 Jan 6. PubMed 39762652.
Backbone
  Vector backbone: pAG426GAL-ccdB
  Vector type: Yeast Expression
  Selectable markers: URA3
Growth in bacteria
  Bacterial resistance: Ampicillin, 100 μg/mL
  Growth temperature: 30°C
  Growth strain: NEB Stable
  Copy number: Unknown
Gene/Insert
  Gene/Insert name: poly SLEV NS2B-GS-NS3 (alt name: St. Louis Encephalitis Virus NS2B-GS-NS3)
  Entrez Gene: POLY (a.k.a. SLEV_gp1)
  Promoter: GAL1
  Cloning method: Gateway Cloning
  Sequencing primers: 5′ TCAAATGTAATAAAAGTATCAACAAAA
Terms and licenses: Academic/Nonprofit Terms; Industry Terms: Not Available to Industry
How to cite: pAG426GAL-SLEV_NS2B-GS-NS3 was a gift from Alejandro Chavez (Addgene plasmid # 203510 ; http://n2t.net/addgene:203510 ; RRID:Addgene_203510)
