[The description below was written by a language model from this plasmid's Addgene catalogue record and pLannotate feature annotations shown in this document.]
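Description:
pAG426GAL-SLEV_NS2B-GS-NS3 is a 7.2 kb yeast expression plasmid built on the Gateway destination vector pAG426GAL-ccdB, in which the ccdB cassette has been replaced by recombination with a viral protease insert. It is an E. coli–yeast shuttle vector. A high-copy ColE1/pUC-type origin and the β-lactamase gene (ampicillin resistance) support propagation in bacteria. The 2μ origin provides episomal, multicopy maintenance in Saccharomyces cerevisiae, and URA3 with its own promoter allows selection in uracil auxotrophs and counterselection with 5-FOA. An f1 origin, T3 and T7 promoters, and fragments of lacZα, lacI and the pBluescript polylinker remain from the parental backbone.

The payload is a fusion from the St. Louis encephalitis virus polyprotein, in which the NS2B cofactor region is joined to the NS3 protease through a glycine-serine linker. This is a common single-chain design for producing active flaviviral two-component proteases. The annotated coding region is about 735 nt and lies between attB1 and attB2 sites. The annotation tool matched it to the SLEV polyprotein entry, so the NS5 functional text attached to that feature describes the polyprotein record as a whole, not the cloned segment. Transcription is driven by the GAL1 promoter, which is regulated by Gal4 and induced by galactose, and is terminated by the CYC1 terminator. No epitope tag or reporter is annotated.

The plasmid is intended for galactose-inducible expression of the SLEV NS2B-NS3 protease in yeast. The associated publication describes a multiplexed method for rapidly identifying viral protease inhibitors, which suggests it serves as one member of a panel of protease expression constructs.
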