Features (pLannotate 1.2.2; 24 found; start..end, strand, type, name):
      1..589     +  rep_origin     ori: high-copy-number ColE1/pMB1/pBR322/pUC origin of replication
    772..864     +  CDS            lacI (fragment): lac repressor; lacI; The lac repressor binds to the lac operator to inhibit transcription in E. coli. This inhibition can be relieved by adding lactose or isopropyl-β-D-thiogalactopyranoside (IPTG).
    877..898     +  protein_bind   CAP binding site: CAP binding activates transcription in the presence of cAMP. E. coli catabolite activator protein
    913..943     +  promoter       lac promoter: promoter for the E. coli lac operon
    951..967     +  protein_bind   lac operator: The lac repressor binds to the lac operator to inhibit transcription in E. coli. This inhibition can be relieved by adding lactose or isopropyl-β-D-thiogalactopyranoside (IPTG). lac repressor encoded by lacI
   1012..1030    +  promoter       T3 promoter: promoter for bacteriophage T3 RNA polymerase
   1054..1495    +  promoter       GAL1 promoter: S. cerevisiae GAL1; inducible promoter, regulated by Gal4
   1510..1530    +  misc_feature   MCS (fragment): pBluescript multiple cloning site
   1534..1558    +  protein_bind   attB1: mutant version of attB; recombination site for the Gateway® BP reaction BP Clonase™
   1567..2301    +  CDS            POLG_STEVM (fragment): Experimental evidence at protein level: Swiss-Prot protein existence level 1. [RNA-directed RNA polymerase NS5]: Replicates the viral (+) and (-) RNA genome, and performs the capping of genomes in the cytoplasm. NS5 methylates viral RNA cap at guanine N-7 and ribose 2'-O positions. Besides its role in RNA genome replication, also prevents the establishment of cellular antiviral state by blocking the interferon-alpha/beta (IFN-alpha/beta) signaling pathway. Inhibits host TYK2 and STAT2 phosphorylation, thereby preventing activation of JAK- STAT signaling pathway. From St. louis encephalitis vir
   2306..2330    -  protein_bind   attB2: mutant version of attB; recombination site for the Gateway® BP reaction BP Clonase™
   2334..2381    +  misc_feature   MCS (fragment): pBluescript multiple cloning site
   2382..2629    +  terminator     CYC1 terminator: S. cerevisiae CYC1; transcription terminator for CYC1
   2648..2666    -  promoter       T7 promoter: promoter for bacteriophage T7 RNA polymerase
   2674..2829    +  CDS            lacZα (fragment): LacZα fragment of β-galactosidase; lacZ fragment
   2833..3261    +  rep_origin     f1 ori (sequence partly withheld): f1 bacteriophage origin of replication; arrow indicates direction of (+) strand synthesis
   3289..3340    -  misc_feature   bom (fragment): basis of mobility region from pBR322
   3419..4222    -  CDS            URA3: orotidine-5'-phosphate decarboxylase, required for uracil biosynthesis; S. cerevisiae URA3; yeast auxotrophic marker, counterselectable with 5-fluoroorotic acid (5-FOA)
   4223..4438    -  promoter       URA3 promoter: S. cerevisiae URA3
   4446..4495    -  misc_feature   bom (fragment): basis of mobility region from pBR322
   4597..4632    -  CDS            rop (fragment): Rop protein, which maintains plasmids at low copy number; rop
   4700..6042    +  rep_origin     2μ ori: yeast 2μ plasmid origin of replication
   6069..6173    +  promoter       AmpR promoter: bla
   6174..7034    +  CDS            AmpR: β-lactamase; bla; confers resistance to ampicillin, carbenicillin, and related antibiotics
>Addgene plasmid #203510 | pAG426GAL-SLEV_NS2B-GS-NS3 | addgene full sequence | sequence record 402633 | Addgene NGS Result
TTGAGATCCTTTTTTTCTGCGCGTAATCTGCTGCTTGCAAACAAAAAAACCACCGCTACCAGCGGTGGTT
TGTTTGCCGGATCAAGAGCTACCAACTCTTTTTCCGAAGGTAACTGGCTTCAGCAGAGCGCAGATACCAA
ATACTGTTCTTCTAGTGTAGCCGTAGTTAGGCCACCACTTCAAGAACTCTGTAGCACCGCCTACATACCT
CGCTCTGCTAATCCTGTTACCAGTGGCTGCTGCCAGTGGCGATAAGTCGTGTCTTACCGGGTTGGACTCA
AGACGATAGTTACCGGATAAGGCGCAGCGGTCGGGCTGAACGGGGGGTTCGTGCACACAGCCCAGCTTGG
AGCGAACGACCTACACCGAACTGAGATACCTACAGCGTGAGCTATGAGAAAGCGCCACGCTTCCCGAAGG
GAGAAAGGCGGACAGGTATCCGGTAAGCGGCAGGGTCGGAACAGGAGAGCGCACGAGGGAGCTTCCAGGG
GGAAACGCCTGGTATCTTTATAGTCCTGTCGGGTTTCGCCACCTCTGACTTGAGCGTCGATTTTTGTGAT
GCTCGTCAGGGGGGCGGAGCCTATGGAAAAACGCCAGCAACGCGGCCTTTTTACGGTTCCTGGCCTTTTG
CTGGCCTTTTGCTCACATGTTCTTTCCTGCGTTATCCCCTGATTCTGTGGATAACCGTATTACCGCCTTT
GAGTGAGCTGATACCGCTCGCCGCAGCCGAACGACCGAGCGCAGCGAGTCAGTGAGCGAGGAAGCGGAAG
AGCGCCCAATACGCAAACCGCCTCTCCCCGCGCGTTGGCCGATTCATTAATGCAGCTGGCACGACAGGTT
TCCCGACTGGAAAGCGGGCAGTGAGCGCAACGCAATTAATGTGAGTTAGCTCACTCATTAGGCACCCCAG
GCTTTACACTTTATGCTTCCGGCTCGTATGTTGTGTGGAATTGTGAGCGGATAACAATTTCACACAGGAA
ACAGCTATGACCATGATTACGCCAAGCGCGCAATTAACCCTCACTAAAGGGAACAAAAGCTGGAGCTCTA
GTACGGATTAGAAGCCGCCGAGCGGGTGACAGCCCTCCGAAGGAAGACTCTCCTCCGTGCGTCCTCGTCT
TCACCGGTCGCGTTCCTGAAACGCAGATGTGCCTCGCGCCGCACTGCTCCGAACAATAAAGATTCTACAA
TACTAGCTTTTATGGTTATGAAGAGGAAAAATTGGCAGTAACCTGGCCCCACAAACCTTCAAATGAACGA
ATCAAATTAACAACCATAGGATGATAATGCGATTAGTTTTTTAGCCTTATTTCTGGGGTAATTAATCAGC
GAAGCGATGATTTTTGATCTATTAACAGATATATAAATGCAAAAACTGCATAACCACTTTAACTAATACT
TTCAACATTTTCGGTTTGTATTACTTCTTATTCAAATGTAATAAAAGTATCAACAAAAAATTGTTAATAT
ACCTCTATACTTTAACGTCAAGGAGAAAAAACCCCGGATTCTAGAACTAGTGGATCCCCCATCACAAGTT
TGTACAAAAAAGCAGGCTACAAAATGGTCTCAGGAAAAGCCGCAGAAATGTGGATTGAAAAAGCAGCAGA
CATCACATGGGAACAGAATGCCGAGATCACCGGAACCAGCCCCAGGCTTGATGTTGACCTTGACTCACAT
GGCAACTTCAAGCTCCTGAACGACCCTGGAGCTCCAGTGCACGGAGGTGGAGGTTCAGGGGGGGGTGGAG
GAGGAGCATTGTGGGACGTGCCGTCACCAAAAGTGTATCCAAAGTGTGAGACAAAACCAGGAATCTATCG
AATCATGACTAGAGGAATTTTGGGCACTTTCCAAGCCGGAGTCGGTGTGATGCACGAAGGAGTTTTTCAC
ACAATGTGGCACGCAACTGAAGGAGCAGTCCTACGAAATGGAGAAGGAAGACTAGATCCGTATGCAGGAG
ATGTCCGGAATGATCTGATCTCGTATGGAGGTCCCTGGAAGCTGAGTGCCACTTGGGATGGAACTGAGGA
GGTCCAAATGATTGCAGTAGCTCCGGGGAAACCAGCCATTAATGTCCAGACAACACCAGGAGTGTTTAAG
ACCCCGCTCGGGACCATTGGAGCCGTGACGCTTGATTTCCCAAAAGGAACATCAGGTTCTCCAATTATCA
ACAAGAAAGGGGAAATCATTGGGCTCTATGGAAATGGGGTATTGATTGGACAGGGCGAATATGTTAGTGG
CATCATCCAAGGGGAAAGGACAGAAGAACCAATTCCAGATGCATACAATGAGGAAATGCTCTAAAACCCA
GCTTTCTTGTACAAAGTGGTGATGGGCTGCAGGAATTCGATATCAAGCTTATCGATACCGTCGACCTCGA
GTCATGTAATTAGTTATGTCACGCTTACATTCACGCCCTCCCCCCACATCCGCTCTAACCGAAAAGGAAG
GAGTTAGACAACCTGAAGTCTAGGTCCCTATTTATTTTTTTATAGTTATGTTAGTATTAAGAACGTTATT
TATATTTCAAATTTTTCTTTTTTTTCTGTACAGACGCGTGTACGCATGTAACATTATACTGAAAACCTTG
CTTGAGAAGGTTTTGGGACGCTCGAAGGCTTTAATTTGCGGCCGGTACCCAATTCGCCCTATAGTGAGTC
GTATTACGCGCGCTCACTGGCCGTCGTTTTACAACGTCGTGACTGGGAAAACCCTGGCGTTACCCAACTT
AATCGCCTTGCAGCACATCCCCCTTTCGCCAGCTGGCGTAATAGCGAAGAGGCCCGCACCGATCGCCCTT
CCCAACAGTTGCGCAGCCTGAATGGCGAATGG
[124 nt withheld, positions 2833-2956]
C
[91 nt withheld, positions 2958-3048]
A
[49 nt withheld, positions 3050-3098]
CCTTTGACGTTGGAGTCCACGTTCTTT
[37 nt withheld, positions 3126-3162]
ACCCTATCTCGGTCTATTCTTTTGATTTATAAGGGATTTTGCCGATTTCGGCCTATTGGTTAAAAAATGA
GCTGATTTAACAAAAATTTAACGCGAATTTTAACAAAATATTAACGCTTACAATTTCCTGATGCGGTATT
TTCTCCTTACGCATCTGTGCGGTATTTCACACCGCATAGGGTAATAACTGATATAATTAAATTGAAGCTC
TAATTTGTGAGTTTAGTATACATGCATTTACTTATAATACAGTTTTTTAGTTTTGCTGGCCGCATCTTCT
CAAATATGCTTCCCAGCCTGCTTTTCTGTAACGTTCACCCTCTACCTTAGCATCCCTTCCCTTTGCAAAT
AGTCCTCTTCCAACAATAATAATGTCAGATCCTGTAGAGACCACATCATCCACGGTTCTATACTGTTGAC
CCAATGCGTCTCCCTTGTCATCTAAACCCACACCGGGTGTCATAATCAACCAATCGTAACCTTCATCTCT
TCCACCCATGTCTCTTTGAGCAATAAAGCCGATAACAAAATCTTTGTCGCTCTTCGCAATGTCAACAGTA
CCCTTAGTATATTCTCCAGTAGATAGGGAGCCCTTGCATGACAATTCTGCTAACATCAAAAGGCCTCTAG
GTTCCTTTGTTACTTCTTCTGCCGCCTGCTTCAAACCGCTAACAATACCTGGGCCCACCACACCGTGTGC
ATTCGTAATGTCTGCCCATTCTGCTATTCTGTATACACCCGCAGAGTACTGCAATTTGACTGTATTACCA
ATGTCAGCAAATTTTCTGTCTTCGAAGAGTAAAAAATTGTACTTGGCGGATAATGCCTTTAGCGGCTTAA
CTGTGCCCTCCATGGAAAAATCAGTCAAGATATCCACATGTGTTTTTAGTAAACAAATTTTGGGACCTAA
TGCTTCAACTAACTCCAGTAATTCCTTGGTGGTACGAACATCCAATGAAGCACACAAGTTTGTTTGCTTT
TCGTGCATGATATTAAATAGCTTGGCAGCAACAGGACTAGGATGAGTAGCAGCACGTTCCTTATATGTAG
CTTTCGACATGATTTATCTTCGTTTCCTGCAGGTTTTTGTTCTGTGCAGTTGGGTTAAGAATACTGGGCA
ATTTCATGTTTCTTCAACACTACATATGCGTATATATACCAATCTAAGTCTGTGCTCCTTCCTTCGTTCT
TCCTTCTGTTCGGAGATTACCGAATCAAAAAAATTTCAAGGAAACCGAAATCAAAAAAAAGAATAAAAAA
AAAATGATGAATTGAAAAGGTGGTATGGTGCACTCTCAGTACAATCTGCTCTGATGCCGCATAGTTAAGC
CAGCCCCGACACCCGCCAACACCCGCTGACGCGCCCTGACGGGCTTGTCTGCTCCCGGCATCCGCTTACA
GACAAGCTGTGACCGTCTCCGGGAGCTGCATGTGTCAGAGGTTTTCACCGTCATCACCGAAACGCGCGAG
ACGAAAGGGCCTCGTGATACGCCTATTTTTATAGGTTAATGTCATGATAATAATGGTTTCTTAGTATGAT
CCAATATCAAAGGAAATGATAGCATTGAAGGATGAGACTAATCCAATTGAGGAGTGGCAGCATATAGAAC
AGCTAAAGGGTAGTGCTGAAGGAAGCATACGATACCCCGCATGGAATGGGATAATATCACAGGAGGTACT
AGACTACCTTTCATCCTACATAAATAGACGCATATAAGTACGCATTTAAGCATAAACACGCACTATGCCG
TTCTTCTCATGTATATATATATACAGGCAACACGCAGATATAGGTGCGACGTGAACAGTGAGCTGTATGT
GCGCAGCTCGCGTTGCATTTTCGGAAGCGCTCGTTTTCGGAAACGCTTTGAAGTTCCTATTCCGAAGTTC
CTATTCTCTAGAAAGTATAGGAACTTCAGAGCGCTTTTGAAAACCAAAAGCGCTCTGAAGACGCACTTTC
AAAAAACCAAAAACGCACCGGACTGTAACGAGCTACTAAAATATTGCGAATACCGCTTCCACAAACATTG
CTCAAAAGTATCTCTTTGCTATATATCTCTGTGCTATATCCCTATATAACCTACCCATCCACCTTTCGCT
CCTTGAACTTGCATCTAAACTCGACCTCTACATTTTTTATGTTTATCTCTAGTATTACTCTTTAGACAAA
AAAATTGTAGTAAGAACTATTCATAGAGTGAATCGAAAACAATACGAAAATGTAAACATTTCCTATACGT
AGTATATAGAGACAAAATAGAAGAAACCGTTCATAATTTTCTGACCAATGAAGAATCATCAACGCTATCA
CTTTCTGTTCACAAAGTATGCGCAATCCACATCGGTATAGAATATAATCGGGGATGCCTTTATCTTGAAA
AAATGCACCCGCAGCTTCGCTAGTAATCAGTAAACGCGGGAAGTGGAGTCAGGCTTTTTTTATGGAAGAG
AAAATAGACACCAAAGTAGCCTTCTTCTAACCTTAACGGACCTACAGTGCAAAAAGTTATCAAGAGACTG
CATTATAGAGCGCACAAAGGAGAAAAAAAGTAATCTAAGATGCTTTGTTAGAAAAATAGCGCTCTCGGGA
TGCATTTTTGTAGAACAAAAAAGAAGTATAGATTCTTTGTTGGTAAAATAGCGCTCTCGCGTTGCATTTC
TGTTCTGTAAAAATGCAGCTCAGATTCTTTGTTTGAAAAATTAGCGCTCTCGCGTTGCATTTTTGTTTTA
CAAAAATGAAGCACAGATTCTTCGTTGGTAAAATAGCGCTTTCGCGTTGCATTTCTGTTCTGTAAAAATG
CAGCTCAGATTCTTTGTTTGAAAAATTAGCGCTCTCGCGTTGCATTTTTGTTCTACAAAATGAAGCACAG
ATGCTTCGTTCAGGTGGCACTTTTCGGGGAAATGTGCGCGGAACCCCTATTTGTTTATTTTTCTAAATAC
ATTCAAATATGTATCCGCTCATGAGACAATAACCCTGATAAATGCTTCAATAATATTGAAAAAGGAAGAG
TATGAGTATTCAACATTTCCGTGTCGCCCTTATTCCCTTTTTTGCGGCATTTTGCCTTCCTGTTTTTGCT
CACCCAGAAACGCTGGTGAAAGTAAAAGATGCTGAAGATCAGTTGGGTGCACGAGTGGGTTACATCGAAC
TGGATCTCAACAGCGGTAAGATCCTTGAGAGTTTTCGCCCCGAAGAACGTTTTCCAATGATGAGCACTTT
TAAAGTTCTGCTATGTGGCGCGGTATTATCCCGTATTGACGCCGGGCAAGAGCAACTCGGTCGCCGCATA
CACTATTCTCAGAATGACTTGGTTGAGTACTCACCAGTCACAGAAAAGCATCTTACGGATGGCATGACAG
TAAGAGAATTATGCAGTGCTGCCATAACCATGAGTGATAACACTGCGGCCAACTTACTTCTGACAACGAT
CGGAGGACCGAAGGAGCTAACCGCTTTTTTGCACAACATGGGGGATCATGTAACTCGCCTTGATCGTTGG
GAACCGGAGCTGAATGAAGCCATACCAAACGACGAGCGTGACACCACGATGCCTGTAGCAATGGCAACAA
CGTTGCGCAAACTATTAACTGGCGAACTACTTACTCTAGCTTCCCGGCAACAATTAATAGACTGGATGGA
GGCGGATAAAGTTGCAGGACCACTTCTGCGCTCGGCCCTTCCGGCTGGCTGGTTTATTGCTGATAAATCT
GGAGCCGGTGAGCGTGGGTCTCGCGGTATCATTGCAGCACTGGGGCCAGATGGTAAGCCCTCCCGTATCG
TAGTTATCTACACGACGGGGAGTCAGGCAACTATGGATGAACGAAATAGACAGATCGCTGAGATAGGTGC
CTCACTGATTAAGCATTGGTAACTGTCAGACCAAGTTTACTCATATATACTTTAGATTGATTTAAAACTT
CATTTTTAATTTAAAAGGATCTAGGTGAAGATCCTTTTTGATAATCTCATGACCAAAATCCCTTAACGTG
AGTTTTCGTTCCACTGAGCGTCAGACCCCGTAGAAAAGATCAAAGGATCTTC
